>Addgene plasmid #15624 | M71(deltaM1)-IRES-tauLacZ LNL TV | addgene partial sequence | sequence record 22066 | 15624 with 1001A (AAGGCCTCTGAAACCCTAAG)
ACAGTATAGATGAGATATGTGTGCCACAGCCAGAATAGCTCAGCAAGTGTCAAATGCAGAAAACCAGCTC
TCCAAGCAGGGCAAGAACAGCCATTCACAAACTCCTTCTCTCCCACCACACAGGCTTCCCACCCAGACAC
AATACTGCAGAGAATCAATCTACAGTGACAGAGTTTATCCTCGGGGGGCTAACTAACAGGCCAGAGCTCC
AGCTACCCCTCTTCCTCCTCTTTCTGGGGATCTACGTAGTCACCATGGTAGGAAACCTGGGCATGATCAC
CTTGATTGGACTCAACTCACAGCTTCACACCCCCATGTACTTCTTCCTCAGTAACCTGTCACTCGTGGAT
CTCTGCTACTCCTCTGTCATTACCCCTAAAATGCTCATCAACTTTGTGTCCCAAAGAAACCTCATCTCCT
ATGTGGGATGCATGTCTCAGCTATACTTCTTCCTGGTTTTCGTCATTGCTGAGTGTTACATGCTCACTGT
GATGGCCTATGACCGCTATGTGGCCATCTGTCAACCCTTGCTTTATAACATCATCATGTCTCCTGCCCTC
TGCTCTCTGCTGGTGGCTTTTGTCTATGCCGTAGGACTCATCGGTTCACCAATTGAGACTGGCCTCATGT
TGAAATTAAACTATTGTGAGGACCTCATC
