[The description below was written by a language model from this plasmid's Addgene catalogue record.]
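Description:
M71(deltaM1)-IRES-tauLacZ LNL TV is a mouse gene-targeting vector built in a pBS (pBluescript-type) high-copy bacterial cloning backbone of about 3 kb. It is propagated in E. coli under ampicillin selection. The backbone carries a large insert of roughly 16 kb of mouse-derived and engineered sequence, assembled by restriction cloning. "TV" in the name stands for targeting vector, so the plasmid is meant as a template for homologous recombination at the M71 odorant receptor locus rather than as an expression plasmid in its own right.

No feature table accompanies the record, so the payload can only be read from the construct name. M71 is a mouse odorant receptor gene. The "ΔM1" label indicates a mutated form of its coding region, most plausibly loss of the first (initiator) methionine, but the record does not define the alteration. Downstream, an internal ribosome entry site (IRES) allows a second reading frame, tauLacZ, to be translated from the same transcript. TauLacZ fuses the microtubule-associated protein tau to β-galactosidase, which carries the reporter into axons so that the projections of expressing neurons can be stained. "LNL" conventionally denotes a loxP-flanked neomycin resistance cassette, used to select targeted embryonic stem cells and later removable with Cre recombinase. The record does not list this cassette's promoter, the lengths of the homology arms, or any negative selection marker.

The associated study concerns the role of odorant receptors in axon guidance of mouse olfactory sensory neurons. This suggests the vector was used to make a knock-in allele in which neurons that choose the mutant M71 locus are labelled and their axonal targeting to the olfactory bulb can be traced.
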