Addgene plasmid #15624: M71(deltaM1)-IRES-tauLacZ LNL TV
Depositing lab: Peter Mombaerts. Depositing organization: Rockefeller University. Publication: Axon guidance of mouse olfactory sensory neurons by odorant receptors and the beta2 adrenergic receptor. Feinstein P, Bozza T, Rodriguez I, Vassalli A, Mombaerts P. Cell. 2004 Jun 11. 117(6):833-46. 10.1016/j.cell.2004.05.013 PubMed 15186782.
Backbone
  Vector backbone: pBS
  Backbone size w/o insert (bp): 3000
  Vector type: high copy number
Growth in bacteria
  Bacterial resistance: Ampicillin, 100 μg/mL
  Growth temperature: 37°C
  Growth strain: DH5alpha
  Copy number: High Copy
Gene/Insert
  Gene/Insert name: M71(ΔM1)-IRES-tauLacZ LNL TV
  Species: M. musculus (mouse)
  Insert size (bp): 16000
  Cloning method: Restriction Enzyme
  Sequencing primers: 5′ m13; 3′ reverse
Terms and licenses: Academic/Nonprofit Terms; Industry Terms: Not Available to Industry
How to cite: M71(deltaM1)-IRES-tauLacZ LNL TV was a gift from Peter Mombaerts (Addgene plasmid # 15624 ; http://n2t.net/addgene:15624 ; RRID:Addgene_15624)
